Addgene plasmid #21813: haA1.pBABEpu
Depositing lab: David Ron. Depositing organization: NYU Grossman School of Medicine. Publication: Feedback inhibition of the unfolded protein response by GADD34-mediated dephosphorylation of eIF2alpha. Novoa I, Zeng H, Harding HP, Ron D. J Cell Biol. 2001 May 28. 153(5):1011-22. 10.1083/jcb.153.5.1011 PubMed 11381086.
Backbone
  Vector backbone: pBABE-puro
  Backbone size w/o insert (bp): 5169
  Vector type: Mammalian Expression, Retroviral
  Selectable markers: Puromycin
Growth in bacteria
  Bacterial resistance: Ampicillin, 100 μg/mL
  Growth temperature: 37°C
  Growth strain: DH5alpha
  Copy number: High Copy
Gene/Insert
  Gene/Insert name: GADD34 C-term (alt name: GADD34)
  Species: Cricetulus longicaudatus (long-tailed hamster)
  Insert size (bp): 1008
  Cloning method: Restriction Enzyme; 5′ cloning site BamHI (not destroyed); 3′ cloning site SalI (not destroyed)
  Sequencing primers: 5′ pBABE 5'; 3′ pBABE 3'
Terms and licenses: Academic/Nonprofit Terms; Industry Terms: Not Available to Industry
Depositor comments: Hamster GADD34 C-term was isolated in a somatic cell genetic screen as a high dose supressor of the intergated stess response. The insert from the retrovirus isolated in that screen was recloned into unique BamH1 and Sal1 sites of pBABEpu and confirmed to suppress the ISR when introduced back into cells.
How to cite: haA1.pBABEpu was a gift from David Ron (Addgene plasmid # 21813 ; http://n2t.net/addgene:21813 ; RRID:Addgene_21813)
