[The description below was written by a language model from this plasmid's Addgene catalogue record and pLannotate feature annotations shown in this document.]
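Description:
haA1.pBABEpu is a Moloney murine leukemia virus-based retroviral expression plasmid built on the pBABE-puro backbone and carrying a C-terminal fragment of hamster (Cricetulus longicaudatus) GADD34, also known as Ppp1r15a. It is maintained in E. coli as a high-copy plasmid through a ColE1/pUC-type origin and a β-lactamase gene conferring ampicillin resistance. The proviral portion is flanked by MMLV long terminal repeats, with the 5′ LTR (which spans the numbering origin of the sequence record) followed by a Ψ packaging signal and a truncated gag segment lacking its start codon, elements that promote encapsidation of the vector RNA in packaging cells. In this backbone the insert is transcribed from the 5′ LTR, as no separate promoter is annotated upstream of it. Downstream, an SV40 enhancer/early promoter drives puromycin N-acetyltransferase, allowing selection of stably transduced mammalian cells.

The roughly 1 kb insert sits between retained BamHI and SalI sites. The automated annotation recognises only about half of that length as a Ppp1r15a fragment, so the remainder of the insert is not characterised in the feature table. GADD34 recruits protein phosphatase 1 to dephosphorylate eIF2α, reversing the translational shut-off imposed by stress-activated kinases. According to the depositor, this fragment was recovered in a somatic cell genetic screen as a high-dose suppressor of the integrated stress response. It was then recloned from the isolated retrovirus into this vector and confirmed to suppress the response when reintroduced into cells. The construct therefore serves as a tool for stably blunting eIF2α phosphorylation-dependent signalling, for example in studies of the unfolded protein response.
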