Features (pLannotate 1.2.2; 12 found; start..end, strand, type, name):
    582..856     +  misc_feature   MESV Ψ (fragment): packaging signal of murine embryonic stem cell virus
    923..1339    +  CDS            gag (truncated): truncated Moloney murine leukemia virus (MMLV) gag gene lacking the start codon
   1757..2284    +  CDS            Ppp1r15a (fragment): PR15A_CRILO - Also known as Gadd34, Myd116. Experimental evidence at protein level: Swiss-Prot protein existence level 1. Recruits the serine/threonine-protein phosphatase PP1 to dephosphorylate the translation initiation factor eIF-2A/EIF2S1, thereby reversing the shut-off of protein synthesis initiated by stress-inducible kinases and facilitating recovery of cells from stress. May promote apoptosis. Down-regulates the TGF-beta signaling pathway by promoting dephosphorylation of TGFB1 by PP1. May promote apoptosis by inducing TP53 phosphorylation on 'Ser-15' (By similarity). From Cricetulus l
   2368..2697    +  promoter       SV40 promoter: SV40 enhancer and early promoter
   2707..3306    +  CDS            PuroR: puromycin N-acetyltransferase; pac from Streptomyces alboniger; confers resistance to puromycin
   3405..3526    +  LTR            3' LTR (ΔU3) (fragment): self-inactivating 3' long terminal repeat (LTR) from Moloney murine leukemia virus
   3527..3996    +  LTR            LTR: long terminal repeat from Moloney murine leukemia virus
   4062..4114    -  CDS            lacI (fragment): lac repressor; lacI; The lac repressor binds to the lac operator to inhibit transcription in E. coli. This inhibition can be relieved by adding lactose or isopropyl-β-D-thiogalactopyranoside (IPTG).
   4297..4885    -  rep_origin     ori: high-copy-number ColE1/pMB1/pBR322/pUC origin of replication
   5045..5905    -  CDS            AmpR: β-lactamase; bla; confers resistance to ampicillin, carbenicillin, and related antibiotics
   5906..6010    -  promoter       AmpR promoter: bla
   6041..458     +  LTR            LTR (across the origin): long terminal repeat from Moloney murine leukemia virus
>Addgene plasmid #21813 | haA1.pBABEpu | depositor full sequence | sequence record 10009 | Author sequence
CAAACAGGATATCTGTGGTAAGCAGTTCCTGCCCCGGCTCAGGGCCAAGAACAGATGGAACAGCTGAATA
TGGGCCAAACAGGATATCTGTGGTAAGCAGTTCCTGCCCCGGCTCAGGGCCAAGAACAGATGGTCCCCAG
ATGCGGTCCAGCCCTCAGCAGTTTCTAGAGAACCATCAGATGTTTCCAGGGTGCCCCAAGGACCTGAAAT
GACCCTGTGCCTTATTTGAACTAACCAATCAGTTCGCTTCTCGCTTCTGTTCGCGCGCTTCTGCTCCCCG
AGCTCAATAAAAGAGCCCACAACCCCTCACTCGGGGCGCCAGTCCTCCGATTGACTGAGTCGCCCGGGTA
CCCGTGTATCCAATAAACCCTCTTGCAGTTGCATCCGACTTGTGGTCTCGCTGTTCCTTGGGAGGGTCTC
CTCTGAGTGATTGACTACCCGTCAGCGGGGGTCTTTCATTTGGGGGCTCGTCCGGGATCGGGAGACCCCT
GCCCAGGGACCACCGACCCACCACCGGGAGGCAAGCTGGCCAGCAACTTATCTGTGTCTGTCCGATTGTC
TAGTGTCTATGACTGATTTTATGCGCCTGCGTCGGTACTAGTTAGCTAACTAGCTCTGTATCTGGCGGAC
CCGTGGTGGAACTGACGAGTTCTGAACACCCGGCCGCAACCCTGGGAGACGTCCCAGGGACTTTGGGGGC
CGTTTTTGTGGCCCGACCTGAGGAAGGGAGTCGATGTGGAATCCGACCCCGTCAGGATATGTGGTTCTGG
TAGGAGACGAGAACCTAAAACAGTTCCCGCCTCCGTCTGAATTTTTGCTTTCGGTTTGGAACCGAAGCCG
CGCGTCTTGTCTGCTGCAGCGCTGCAGCATCGTTCTGTGTTGTCTCTGTCTGACTGTGTTTCTGTATTTG
TCTGAAAATTAGGGCCAGACTGTTACCACTCCCTTAAGTTTGACCTTAGGTCACTGGAAAGATGTCGAGC
GGATCGCTCACAACCAGTCGGTAGATGTCAAGAAGAGACGTTGGGTTACCTTCTGCTCTGCAGAATGGCC
AACCTTTAACGTCGGATGGCCGCGAGACGGCACCTTTAACCGAGACCTCATCACCCAGGTTAAGATCAAG
GTCTTTTCACCTGGCCCGCATGGACACCCAGACCAGGTCCCCTACATCGTGACCTGGGAAGCCTTGGCTT
TTGACCCCCCTCCCTGGGTCAAGCCCTTTGTACACCCTAAGCCTCCGCCTCCTCTTCCTCCATCCGCCCC
GTCTCTCCCCCTTGAACCTCCTCGTTCGACCCCGCCTCGATCCTCCCTTTATCCAGCCCTCACTCCTTCT
CTAGGCGCCGGCCGGATCCATGGATGGATGGCCAGTGTGCTGGAAAGCTGGAAAGCCGAGGATGACGATG
ATAGTGACTGGGGATCAGCTGAGGAAGAGGGTAAGGCCTTGTCTTCCCCTACCTCTCCTGAACATGACTT
CCTGAAGGCCTGGGTATATCGACCTGGAGAGGACACCGAGGATGACGATGATAGTGACTGGGGATCAGCT
GAGGAAGAGGGTAGGGCCTTGTCTTCCCCTACCTCTCCTGAACATGACTTCCTGAAGGCCTGGGTATATC
GACCTGGAGAGGACACAGAGGATGACCAAGACAGTGACTGGGGATCAGCTGAGAAAGACGGTCTAGCTCA
GACCTTTGCCACCCCCCATACAAGTGCCTTTCTCAAGACCTGGGTCTGTTGCCCTGGAGAGGACACAGAA
GATGACGACTGTGAGGTTGTGGTCCCAGAAGATTCAGAAGCAGCTGACCCAGACAAGAGTCCCAGCCATG
AGGCTCAGGGTTGTCTGCCTGGAGAGCAGACAGAGGGACTTGTGGAAGCAGAGCACTCTCTCTTCCAGGT
GGCCTTCTATTTACCTGGAGAGAAGCCAGCACCACCTTGGACTGCCCCTAAGCTGCCCCTTCGGCTGCAA
AGGAGGCTTACGTTGTTGAGAACCCCCACCCAGGATCAGGACCCTGAGACTCCTTTACGGGCCAGAAAGG
TGCATTTCTCTGAGAATGTCACAGTCCATTTCCTTGCTGTCTGGGCAGGACCAGCCCAGGCTGCCCGACG
TGGTCCCTGGGAGCAGCTTGCACGAGATAGGAGCCGTTTTGCTCGAAGAATTGCCCAGGCGGAGGAGAAG
CTGGGTCCTTACCTCACCCCTGCCTTCCGAGCCAGAGCGTGGGCACGCCTTGGAAACCCATCGCTTCCTC
TAGCTCTTGAGCCCATCTGTGACCACACCTTCTTCCCTTCCCAGTGAAGCCCCTCCTTCCAGCCTGGACT
GCGGTGGCTTTCCAGCTTTCCAGCACAGTGGTAGGTAGGTAGTCGACCCTGTGGAATGTGTGTCAGTTAG
GGTGTGGAAAGTCCCCAGGCTCCCCAGCAGGCAGAAGTATGCAAAGCATGCATCTCAATTAGTCAGCAAC
CAGGTGTGGAAAGTCCCCAGGCTCCCCAGCAGGCAGAAGTATGCAAAGCATGCATCTCAATTAGTCAGCA
ACCATAGTCCCGCCCCTAACTCCGCCCATCCCGCCCCTAACTCCGCCCAGTTCCGCCCATTCTCCGCCCC
ATGGCTGACTAATTTTTTTTATTTATGCAGAGGCCGAGGCCGCCTCGGCCTCTGAGCTATTCCAGAAGTA
GTGAGGAGGCTTTTTTGGAGGCCTAGGCTTTTGCAAAAAGCTTACCATGACCGAGTACAAGCCCACGGTG
CGCCTCGCCACCCGCGACGACGTCCCCAGGGCCGTACGCACCCTCGCCGCCGCGTTCGCCGACTACCCCG
CCACGCGCCACACCGTCGATCCGGACCGCCACATCGAGCGGGTCACCGAGCTGCAAGAACTCTTCCTCAC
GCGCGTCGGGCTCGACATCGGCAAGGTGTGGGTCGCGGACGACGGCGCCGCGGTGGCGGTCTGGACCACG
CCGGAGAGCGTCGAAGCGGGGGCGGTGTTCGCCGAGATCGGCCCGCGCATGGCCGAGTTGAGCGGTTCCC
GGCTGGCCGCGCAGCAACAGATGGAAGGCCTCCTGGCGCCGCACCGGCCCAAGGAGCCCGCGTGGTTCCT
GGCCACCGTCGGCGTCTCGCCCGACCACCAGGGCAAGGGTCTGGGCAGCGCCGTCGTGCTCCCCGGAGTG
GAGGCGGCCGAGCGCGCCGGGGTGCCCGCCTTCCTGGAGACCTCCGCGCCCCGCAACCTCCCCTTCTACG
AGCGGCTCGGCTTCACCGTCACCGCCGACGTCGAGGTGCCCGAAGGACCGCGCACCTGGTGCATGACCCG
CAAGCCCGGTGCCTGACGCCCGCCCCACGACCCGCAGCGCCCGACCGAAAGGAGCGCACGACCCCATGCA
TCGATAAAATAAAAGATTTTATTTAGTCTCCAGAAAAAGGGGGGAATGAAAGACCCCACCTGTAGGTTTG
GCAAGCTAGCTTAAGTAACGCCATTTTGCAAGGCATGGAAAAATACATAACTGAGAATAGAGAAGTTCAG
ATCAAGGTCAGGAACAGATGGAACAGCTGAATATGGGCCAAACAGGATATCTGTGGTAAGCAGTTCCTGC
CCCGGCTCAGGGCCAAGAACAGATGGAACAGCTGAATATGGGCCAAACAGGATATCTGTGGTAAGCAGTT
CCTGCCCCGGCTCAGGGCCAAGAACAGATGGTCCCCAGATGCGGTCCAGCCCTCAGCAGTTTCTAGAGAA
CCATCAGATGTTTCCAGGGTGCCCCAAGGACCTGAAATGACCCTGTGCCTTATTTGAACTAACCAATCAG
TTCGCTTCTCGCTTCTGTTCGCGCGCTTCTGCTCCCCGAGCTCAATAAAAGAGCCCACAACCCCTCACTC
GGGGCGCCAGTCCTCCGATTGACTGAGTCGCCCGGGTACCCGTGTATCCAATAAACCCTCTTGCAGTTGC
ATCCGACTTGTGGTCTCGCTGTTCCTTGGGAGGGTCTCCTCTGAGTGATTGACTACCCGTCAGCGGGGGT
CTTTCACATGCAGCATGTATCAAAATTAATTTGGTTTTTTTTCTTAAGTATTTACATTAAATGGCCATAG
TTGCATTAATGAATCGGCCAACGCGCGGGGAGAGGCGGTTTGCGTATTGGGCGCTCTTCCGCTTCCTCGC
TCACTGACTCGCTGCGCTCGGTCGTTCGGCTGCGGCGAGCGGTATCAGCTCACTCAAAGGCGGTAATACG
GTTATCCACAGAATCAGGGGATAACGCAGGAAAGAACATGTGAGCAAAAGGCCAGCAAAAGGCCAGGAAC
CGTAAAAAGGCCGCGTTGCTGGCGTTTTTCCATAGGCTCCGCCCCCCTGACGAGCATCACAAAAATCGAC
GCTCAAGTCAGAGGTGGCGAAACCCGACAGGACTATAAAGATACCAGGCGTTTCCCCCTGGAAGCTCCCT
CGTGCGCTCTCCTGTTCCGACCCTGCCGCTTACCGGATACCTGTCCGCCTTTCTCCCTTCGGGAAGCGTG
GCGCTTTCTCATAGCTCACGCTGTAGGTATCTCAGTTCGGTGTAGGTCGTTCGCTCCAAGCTGGGCTGTG
TGCACGAACCCCCCGTTCAGCCCGACCGCTGCGCCTTATCCGGTAACTATCGTCTTGAGTCCAACCCGGT
AAGACACGACTTATCGCCACTGGCAGCAGCCACTGGTAACAGGATTAGCAGAGCGAGGTATGTAGGCGGT
GCTACAGAGTTCTTGAAGTGGTGGCCTAACTACGGCTACACTAGAAGAACAGTATTTGGTATCTGCGCTC
TGCTGAAGCCAGTTACCTTCGGAAAAAGAGTTGGTAGCTCTTGATCCGGCAAACAAACCACCGCTGGTAG
CGGTGGTTTTTTTGTTTGCAAGCAGCAGATTACGCGCAGAAAAAAAGGATCTCAAGAAGATCCTTTGATC
TTTTCTACGGGGTCTGACGCTCAGTGGAACGAAAACTCACGTTAAGGGATTTTGGTCATGAGATTATCAA
AAAGGATCTTCACCTAGATCCTTTTGCGGCCGCAAATCAATCTAAAGTATATATGAGTAAACTTGGTCTG
ACAGTTACCAATGCTTAATCAGTGAGGCACCTATCTCAGCGATCTGTCTATTTCGTTCATCCATAGTTGC
CTGACTCCCCGTCGTGTAGATAACTACGATACGGGAGGGCTTACCATCTGGCCCCAGTGCTGCAATGATA
CCGCGAGACCCACGCTCACCGGCTCCAGATTTATCAGCAATAAACCAGCCAGCCGGAAGGGCCGAGCGCA
GAAGTGGTCCTGCAACTTTATCCGCCTCCATCCAGTCTATTAATTGTTGCCGGGAAGCTAGAGTAAGTAG
TTCGCCAGTTAATAGTTTGCGCAACGTTGTTGCCATTGCTACAGGCATCGTGGTGTCACGCTCGTCGTTT
GGTATGGCTTCATTCAGCTCCGGTTCCCAACGATCAAGGCGAGTTACATGATCCCCCATGTTGTGCAAAA
AAGCGGTTAGCTCCTTCGGTCCTCCGATCGTTGTCAGAAGTAAGTTGGCCGCAGTGTTATCACTCATGGT
TATGGCAGCACTGCATAATTCTCTTACTGTCATGCCATCCGTAAGATGCTTTTCTGTGACTGGTGAGTAC
TCAACCAAGTCATTCTGAGAATAGTGTATGCGGCGACCGAGTTGCTCTTGCCCGGCGTCAATACGGGATA
ATACCGCGCCACATAGCAGAACTTTAAAAGTGCTCATCATTGGAAAACGTTCTTCGGGGCGAAAACTCTC
AAGGATCTTACCGCTGTTGAGATCCAGTTCGATGTAACCCACTCGTGCACCCAACTGATCTTCAGCATCT
TTTACTTTCACCAGCGTTTCTGGGTGAGCAAAAACAGGAAGGCAAAATGCCGCAAAAAAGGGAATAAGGG
CGACACGGAAATGTTGAATACTCATACTCTTCCTTTTTCAATATTATTGAAGCATTTATCAGGGTTATTG
TCTCATGAGCGGATACATATTTGAATGTATTTAGAAAAATAAACAAATAGGGGTTCCGCGCACATTTCCC
CGAAAAGTGCCACCTGCAGCCTGAATATGGGC
