>Addgene plasmid #21813 | haA1.pBABEpu | addgene partial sequence | sequence record 27612 | 21813 with pBABE-3
TGTGCTGGAAGCTGGAAAGCCACCGCAGTCCAGGCTGGAAGGAGGGGCTTCACTGGGAAGGGAAGAAGGT
GTGGTCACAGATGGGCTCAAGAGCTAGAGGAAGCGATGGGTTTCCAAGGCGTGCCCACGCTCTGGCTCGG
AAGGCAGGGGTGAGGTAAGGACCCAGCTTCTCCTCCGCCTGGGCAATTCTTCGAGCAAAACGGCTCCTAT
CTCGTGCAAGCTGCTCCCAGGGACCACGTCGGGCAGCCTGGGCTGGTCCTGCCCAGACAGCAAGGAAATG
GACTGTGACATTCTCAGAGAAATGCACCTTTCTGGCCCGTAAAGGAGTCTCAGGGTCCTGATCCTGGGTG
GGGGTTCTCAACAACGTAAGCCTCCTTTGCAGCCGAAGGGGCAGCTTAGGGGCAGTCCAAGGTGGTGCTG
GCTTCTCTCCAGGTAAATAGAAGGCCACCTGGAAGAGAGAGTGCTCTGCTTCCACAAGTCCCTCTGTCTG
CTCTCCAGGCAGACAACCCTGAGCCTCATGGCTGGGACTCTTGTCTGGGTCAGCTGCTTCTGAATCTTCT
GGGACCACAACCTCACAGTCGTCATCTTCTGTGTCCTCTCCAGGGCAACAGACCCAGGTCTTGAGAAAGG
CACTTGTATGGGGGGTGGCAAAGGTCTGAGCTAGACCGTCTTTCTCAGCTGATCCCCAGTCACTGTCTTG
GTCATCCTCTGTGTCCTCTCCAGGTCGATATACCC
